Addgene plasmid #160031: pTnsABC
Purpose: Expresses V. cholerae TnsABC
Depositing lab: Sheng Yang. Depositing organization: CAS Center for Excellence in Molecular Plant Sciences ("CEMPS"). Publication: Multicopy chromosomal integration using CRISPR-associated transposases. Zhang Y, Sun X, Wang Q, Xu J, Dong F, Yang S, Yang J, Zhang Z, Qian Y, Chen J, Zhang J, Liu Y, Tao R, Jiang Y, Yang J, Yang S. ACS Synth Biol. 2020 Jun 17. doi: 10.1021/acssynbio.0c00073. PubMed 32551502.
Backbone
  Vector backbone: pCOLADuet-1
  Vector type: Bacterial Expression, CRISPR ; Transposon
Growth in bacteria
  Bacterial resistance: Kanamycin, 25 μg/mL
  Growth temperature: 37°C
  Growth strain: DH5alpha
  Copy number: High Copy
Gene/Insert
  Gene/Insert name: VchTnsA, VchTnsB, VchTnsC
  Species: Vibrio cholera
  Mutation: no
  Cloning method: Restriction Enzyme; 5′ cloning site unknown (unknown if destroyed); 3′ cloning site unknown (unknown if destroyed)
  Sequencing primers: 5′ unknown
Terms and licenses: Academic/Nonprofit Terms; Industry Terms: Not Available to Industry
How to cite: pTnsABC was a gift from Sheng Yang (Addgene plasmid # 160031 ; http://n2t.net/addgene:160031 ; RRID:Addgene_160031)
