[The description below was written by a language model from this plasmid's Addgene catalogue record and pLannotate feature annotations shown in this document.]
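Description:
pTnsABC is a bacterial expression plasmid built on the pCOLADuet-1 backbone that supplies the three core transposition proteins TnsA, TnsB and TnsC from the Vibrio cholerae CRISPR-associated transposon system. It replicates in E. coli from the ColA origin, which is compatible with other common origin classes and therefore allows the plasmid to be maintained together with partner plasmids. Selection is by kanamycin through an aph(3')-Ia (KanR) gene driven by a bla-type promoter. The catalogue lists the plasmid as high copy.

The annotated 6,858 nt sequence shows a single inducible expression unit: a T7 promoter spanning the sequence origin, followed immediately by a lac operator and the T7 gene 10 ribosome binding site, with a T7 terminator roughly 3.5 kb downstream. The plasmid also carries lacI under its own promoter, so transcription is repressed until IPTG or lactose is added and requires a host that provides T7 RNA polymerase. The automated annotation does not label the region between the RBS and the terminator, but this unannotated stretch is where the VchTnsA, VchTnsB and VchTnsC coding sequences named in the catalogue presumably lie; how they are arranged, and whether each has its own ribosome binding site, is not stated. The short SET1 and TcR fragment calls, and the extra partial AmpR promoter, are probably backbone remnants or spurious matches rather than functional parts. No mutations are recorded, and the cloning sites are unknown.

According to the associated publication title, the plasmid was used for multicopy chromosomal integration with CRISPR-associated transposases. It supplies only TnsABC, so other components of such a system would have to come from elsewhere, although the record does not describe any companion constructs.
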