Features (pLannotate 1.2.2; 14 found; start..end, strand, type, name):
      3..27      +  protein_bind   lac operator: The lac repressor binds to the lac operator to inhibit transcription in E. coli. This inhibition can be relieved by adding lactose or isopropyl-β-D-thiogalactopyranoside (IPTG). lac repressor encoded by lacI
     42..64      +  RBS            RBS: efficient ribosome binding site from bacteriophage T7 gene 10 (Olins and Rangwala, 1989)
   3576..3593    +  CDS            SET1 (fragment): solubility-enhancement tag derived from T7 phage gene 10B
   3601..3648    +  terminator     T7 terminator: transcription terminator for bacteriophage T7 RNA polymerase
   3812..3869    +  promoter       AmpR promoter (fragment): bla
   3878..4693    -  CDS            KanR: aminoglycoside phosphotransferase; aph(3')-Ia; confers resistance to kanamycin in bacteria or G418 (Geneticin®) in eukaryotes
   4694..4785    -  promoter       AmpR promoter: bla
   4803..5438    -  rep_origin     ColA ori: Plasmids containing the ColA origin of replication can be propagated in E. coli cells that contain additional plasmids with compatible origins.
   5523..5587    -  CDS            TcR (fragment): tetracycline efflux protein; tet; confers resistance to tetracycline
   5602..5623    -  protein_bind   CAP binding site: CAP binding activates transcription in the presence of cAMP. E. coli catabolite activator protein
   5636..6718    -  CDS            lacI: lac repressor; lacI; The lac repressor binds to the lac operator to inhibit transcription in E. coli. This inhibition can be relieved by adding lactose or isopropyl-β-D-thiogalactopyranoside (IPTG).
   6719..6796    -  promoter       lacI promoter: lacI
   6804..6839    -  CDS            TcR (fragment): tetracycline efflux protein; tet; confers resistance to tetracycline
   6842..2       +  promoter       T7 promoter (across the origin): promoter for bacteriophage T7 RNA polymerase
>Addgene plasmid #160031 | pTnsABC | addgene full sequence | sequence record 347833 | Addgene NGS Result
GGGGAATTGTGAGCGGATAACAATTCCCCTGTAGAAATAATTTTGTTTAACTTTAATAAGGAGATATACC
ATGGCGACAAGTTTACCTACGCCCTCAGCAATTACGACTTCGGCGTTAGAGTATGCATTCCATACTCCCG
CTCGCAATCTAACGAAATCTCGCGGAAAAAACATTCATCGTTATGTCAGTGTAAAGATGAGTAAGAGGAT
TACGGTAGAATCTACTCTAGAGTGTGATGCCTGCTATCACTTTGATTTTGAGCCAAGTATTGTTCGCTTT
TGCGCTCAACCGATTCGATTTTTATATTATCTCAATGGTCAGTCTCACTCCTATGTTCCTGACTTTCTAG
TTCAATTTGATACCAACGAGTTTGTTCTATATGAAGTAAAGTCAGCTTATGCTAAGAACAAACCTGATTT
TGATGTTGAATGGGAGGCGAAAGTAAAAGCAGCAACTGAACTAGGGCTAGAATTGGAGCTTGTTGAAGAG
AGTGATATTAGGGATACGGTTGTATTAAATAATCTTAAGCGCATGCATCGTTATGCTTCGAAAGATGAGC
TGAATAACGTACATAACTCTCTCTTAAAAATAATAAAGTACAATGGCGCCCAATCTGCAAGATGCTTGGG
AGAACAGTTGGGTTTAAAAGGCCGAACTGTTTTACCAATTTTGTGCGATTTGCTGTCAAGGTGTTTACTC
GATACACGTTTGGATAAGCCTCTATCTCTTGAATCTCGATTTGAGTTGGCCAGTTATGGCTAAGAAAGGG
TTCTCAAGTTTCCATAGAAAAGCAGTCTCTTCCCAAGATACGCTTGAATCGATAGAGCTTGTCTCTAGCG
CTAATTGTCTAGAAAGTGTTACGTATCAAGATATATCAGCATTTCCCGAAACAATTGCGGTAGAGATTAA
TTTCCGATTAAGCATTCTTCGCTTTTTAGCGCGAAAGTGCGAAACCATTGTGGCCAAATCAATTGAACCA
CATCGTGTAGAGCTACAGCAAAACTATAGTAGAAAAATACCCAGTGCAATAACGATATATCGATGGTGGC
TTGCTTTTCGAAAATCAGACTACAACCCCATTAGCTTAGCACCTAATATCAAGGATAGAGGTAATAGAGA
GACAAAAGTGTCAACAGTTGTTGATTCTATTATGGAACAGGCAGTTGAAAGAGTTATATCTGGACGAAAA
GTCAATGTTAGCTCTGCATATAAACGTGTTCGACGAAAAGTTCGTCAATACAATCTAACTCATGGAACGA
AATACACGTATCCTAAGTACGAATCTGTAAGAAAGCGAGTAAAAAAGAAAACCCCATTTGAGTTATTAGC
CGCAGGGAAAGGGGAGAGAGTAGCTAAGAGAGAGTTTCGCCGAATGGGAAAAAAGATCCTCACGTCTAGC
GTGCTAGAGAGGGTTGAAATAGATCACACTGTCGTTGACCTTTTTGCAGTACACGAAGAGTATCGAATCC
CATTGGGCCGACCTTGGCTTACTCAATTGGTTGATTGTTACAGTAAAGCTGTAATCGGTTTTTATTTAGG
TTTCGAGCCTCCTAGCTATGTGTCGGTTTCCCTTGCACTTAAGAATGCAATACAACGCAAAGATGACTTA
ATCTCCTCGTATGAATCGATCGAGAATGAATGGCTATGTTATGGCATCCCAGACCTACTCGTAACTGATA
ATGGTAAAGAGTTTTTGTCGAAAGCATTTGATCAAGCATGTGAATCACTATTGATCAATGTGCATCAAAA
TAAAGTTGAGACGCCCGACAACAAACCTCATGTTGAACGTAACTACGGGACTATTAATACTTCTCTGTTA
GACGATTTACCTGGGAAATCCTTCAGCCAGTACCTTCAAAGAGAAGGGTACGACTCTGTGGGAGAAGCTA
CCCTTACACTCAATGAGATTAGAGAAATTTACTTAATTTGGTTGGTGGATATTTATCATAAAAAACCCAA
TCAGAGAGGCACTAATTGTCCTAATGTTGCGTGGAAAAAGGGTTGTCAAGAATGGGAACCAGAGGAGTTC
TCTGGTTCTAAAGACGAATTAGACTTTAAATTTGCTATTGTTGATTACAAACAACTTACTAAAGTAGGGA
TAACTGTCTACAAAGAACTGAGTTATAGCAATGACCGTTTAGCTGAATATAGAGGGAAGAAAGGAAACCA
TAAAGTTCAGTTCAAGTATAACCCTGAGTGTATGGCAGTTATTTGGGTGTTGGATGAGGATATGAATGAG
TACTTTACAGTTAATGCGATTGACTACGAATATGCAAGTAGAGTATCACTTTGGCAACATAAATATAACA
TGAAATATCAAGCAGAACTAAATTCAGCAGAATATGATGAGGACAAGGAAATTGATGCAGAAATAAAAAT
TGAAGAAATCGCAGATCGTTCAATTGTTAAGACTAACAAAATCAGAGCTCGGAGGCGTGGCGCTAGGCAT
CAAGAGAATAGCGCAAGGGCTAAGTCAATCAGTAATGCGAACCCGGCCTCGATACAAAAACATGAAGATG
AAATCGTTAGTGCAGATAATGACGATTGGGATATTGATTATGTCTGAGAAATCGTCAAATGAGTGAAACG
CGTGAGGCTCGTATATCAAGAGCTAAAAGGGCATTTGTATCCACACCGAGCGTTAGGAAAATCTTGAGTT
ACATGGATAGATGTAGAGATCTATCAGACCTAGAGTCTGAGCCTACATGCATGATGGTCTATGGTGCTTC
GGGTGTAGGTAAAACGACCGTCATCAAGAAATACTTAAATCAAAACAGAAGAGAGTCCGAAGCCGGGGGC
GATATAATACCGGTTTTGCATATTGAGTTGCCAGACAATGCGAAGCCAGTAGATGCAGCAAGGGAATTGC
TGGTTGAAATGGGTGACCCGCTAGCACTTTATGAAACTGACTTAGCTAGATTGACGAAAAGACTGACTGA
ATTAATCCCTGCGGTCGGCGTGAAGCTGATTATTATCGATGAGTTCCAACATTTGGTGGAAGAAAGGTCA
AATCGGGTTCTTACCCAAGTAGGTAATTGGCTAAAAATGATACTTAACAAAACGAAATGTCCAATTGTTA
TATTTGGTATGCCATACTCAAAAGTTGTACTGCAAGCAAACTCGCAACTTCACGGGCGATTTTCCATTCA
GGTTGAACTGCGCCCCTTTAGCTACCAGGGAGGTAGAGGTGTATTTAAAACTTTTTTGGAATACCTTGAT
AAAGCCCTACCTTTTGAAAAACAGGCTGGCTTAGCCAACGAAAGTTTGCAGAAAAAATTGTATGCATTCT
CTCAGGGAAACATGCGTTCGTTGAGAAACCTTATTTATCAAGCATCTATCGAAGCAATTGATAATCAGCA
TGAGACGATAACCGAAGAAGATTTCGTTTTTGCATCGAAGTTGACATCGGGCGATAAACCCAACTCATGG
AAAAATCCTTTTGAGGAGGGTGTTGAGGTAACAGAAGATATGTTACGACCGCCACCAAAAGATATTGGTT
GGGAGGACTATTTGAGACATTCAACCCCGAGAGTGAGTAAACCAGGTAGAAATAAAAACTTTTTCGAATA
ACCTAGGCTGCTGCCACCGCTGAGCAATAACTAGCATAACCCCTTGGGGCCTCTAAACGGGTCTTGAGGG
GTTTTTTGCTGAAACCTCAGGCATTTGAGAAGCACACGGTCACACTGCTTCCGGTAGTCAATAAACCGGT
AAACCAGCAATAGACATAAGCGGCTATTTAACGACCCTGCCCTGAACCGACGACAAGCTGACGACCGGGT
CTCCGCAAGTGGCACTTTTCGGGGAAATGTGCGCGGAACCCCTATTTGTTTATTTTTCTAAATACATTCA
AATATGTATCCGCTCATGAATTAATTCTTAGAAAAACTCATCGAGCATCAAATGAAACTGCAATTTATTC
ATATCAGGATTATCAATACCATATTTTTGAAAAAGCCGTTTCTGTAATGAAGGAGAAAACTCACCGAGGC
AGTTCCATAGGATGGCAAGATCCTGGTATCGGTCTGCGATTCCGACTCGTCCAACATCAATACAACCTAT
TAATTTCCCCTCGTCAAAAATAAGGTTATCAAGTGAGAAATCACCATGAGTGACGACTGAATCCGGTGAG
AATGGCAAAAGTTTATGCATTTCTTTCCAGACTTGTTCAACAGGCCAGCCATTACGCTCGTCATCAAAAT
CACTCGCATCAACCAAACCGTTATTCATTCGTGATTGCGCCTGAGCGAGACGAAATACGCGGTCGCTGTT
AAAAGGACAATTACAAACAGGAATCGAATGCAACCGGCGCAGGAACACTGCCAGCGCATCAACAATATTT
TCACCTGAATCAGGATATTCTTCTAATACCTGGAATGCTGTTTTCCCGGGGATCGCAGTGGTGAGTAACC
ATGCATCATCAGGAGTACGGATAAAATGCTTGATGGTCGGAAGAGGCATAAATTCCGTCAGCCAGTTTAG
TCTGACCATCTCATCTGTAACATCATTGGCAACGCTACCTTTGCCATGTTTCAGAAACAACTCTGGCGCA
TCGGGCTTCCCATACAATCGATAGATTGTCGCACCTGATTGCCCGACATTATCGCGAGCCCATTTATACC
CATATAAATCAGCATCCATGTTGGAATTTAATCGCGGCCTAGAGCAAGACGTTTCCCGTTGAATATGGCT
CATACTCTTCCTTTTTCAATATTATTGAAGCATTTATCAGGGTTATTGTCTCATGAGCGGATACATATTT
GAATGTATTTAGAAAAATAAACAAATAGGCATGCTAGCGCAGAAACGTCCTAGAAGATGCCAGGAGGATA
CTTAGCAGAGAGACAATAAGGCCGGAGCGAAGCCGTTTTTCCATAGGCTCCGCCCCCCTGACGAACATCA
CGAAATCTGACGCTCAAATCAGTGGTGGCGAAACCCGACAGGACTATAAAGATACCAGGCGTTTCCCCCT
GATGGCTCCCTCTTGCGCTCTCCTGTTCCCGTCCTGCGGCGTCCGTGTTGTGGTGGAGGCTTTACCCAAA
TCACCACGTCCCGTTCCGTGTAGACAGTTCGCTCCAAGCTGGGCTGTGTGCAAGAACCCCCCGTTCAGCC
CGACTGCTGCGCCTTATCCGGTAACTATCATCTTGAGTCCAACCCGGAAAGACACGACAAAACGCCACTG
GCAGCAGCCATTGGTAACTGAGAATTAGTGGATTTAGATATCGAGAGTCTTGAAGTGGTGGCCTAACAGA
GGCTACACTGAAAGGACAGTATTTGGTATCTGCGCTCCACTAAAGCCAGTTACCAGGTTAAGCAGTTCCC
CAACTGACTTAACCTTCGATCAAACCGCCTCCCCAGGCGGTTTTTTCGTTTACAGAGCAGGAGATTACGA
CGATCGTAAAAGGATCTCAAGAAGATCCTTTACGGATTCCCGACACCATCACTCTAGATTTCAGTGCAAT
TTATCTCTTCAAATGTAGCACCTGAAGTCAGCCCCATACGATATAAGTTGTAATTCTCATGTTAGTCATG
CCCCGCGCCCACCGGAAGGAGCTGACTGGGTTGAAGGCTCTCAAGGGCATCGGTCGAGATCCCGGTGCCT
AATGAGTGAGCTAACTTACATTAATTGCGTTGCGCTCACTGCCCGCTTTCCAGTCGGGAAACCTGTCGTG
CCAGCTGCATTAATGAATCGGCCAACGCGCGGGGAGAGGCGGTTTGCGTATTGGGCGCCAGGGTGGTTTT
TCTTTTCACCAGTGAGACGGGCAACAGCTGATTGCCCTTCACCGCCTGGCCCTGAGAGAGTTGCAGCAAG
CGGTCCACGCTGGTTTGCCCCAGCAGGCGAAAATCCTGTTTGATGGTGGTTAACGGCGGGATATAACATG
AGCTGTCTTCGGTATCGTCGTATCCCACTACCGAGATGTCCGCACCAACGCGCAGCCCGGACTCGGTAAT
GGCGCGCATTGCGCCCAGCGCCATCTGATCGTTGGCAACCAGCATCGCAGTGGGAACGATGCCCTCATTC
AGCATTTGCATGGTTTGTTGAAAACCGGACATGGCACTCCAGTCGCCTTCCCGTTCCGCTATCGGCTGAA
TTTGATTGCGAGTGAGATATTTATGCCAGCCAGCCAGACGCAGACGCGCCGAGACAGAACTTAATGGGCC
CGCTAACAGCGCGATTTGCTGGTGACCCAATGCGACCAGATGCTCCACGCCCAGTCGCGTACCGTCTTCA
TGGGAGAAAATAATACTGTTGATGGGTGTCTGGTCAGAGACATCAAGAAATAACGCCGGAACATTAGTGC
AGGCAGCTTCCACAGCAATGGCATCCTGGTCATCCAGCGGATAGTTAATGATCAGCCCACTGACGCGTTG
CGCGAGAAGATTGTGCACCGCCGCTTTACAGGCTTCGACGCCGCTTCGTTCTACCATCGACACCACCACG
CTGGCACCCAGTTGATCGGCGCGAGATTTAATCGCCGCGACAATTTGCGACGGCGCGTGCAGGGCCAGAC
TGGAGGTGGCAACGCCAATCAGCAACGACTGTTTGCCCGCCAGTTGTTGTGCCACGCGGTTGGGAATGTA
ATTCAGCTCCGCCATCGCCGCTTCCACTTTTTCCCGCGTTTTCGCAGAAACGTGGCTGGCCTGGTTCACC
ACGCGGGAAACGGTCTGATAAGAGACACCGGCATACTCTGCGACATCGTATAACGTTACTGGTTTCACAT
TCACCACCCTGAATTGACTCTCTTCCGGGCGCTATCATGCCATACCGCGAAAGGTTTTGCGCCATTCGAT
GGTGTCCGGGATCTCGACGCTCTCCCTTATGCGACTCCTGCATTAGGAAATTAATACGACTCACTATA
